Addgene plasmid #192773: Ppst93-ANME1G37 MCR-NG
Purpose: Expresses NG-tagged ANME1G37 MCR in Methanococcus maripaludis
Depositing lab: William B. Whitman. Depositing organization: University of Georgia. Publication: Expression of divergent methyl/alkyl coenzyme M reductases from uncultured archaea. Shao N, Fan Y, Chou CW, Yavari S, Williams RV, Amster IJ, Brown SM, Drake IJ, Duin EC, Whitman WB, Liu Y. Commun Biol. 2022 Oct 20;5(1):1113. doi: 10.1038/s42003-022-04057-6. PubMed 36266535.
Backbone
  Vector backbone: pMEV5
  Backbone size w/o insert (bp): 4300
  Total vector size (bp): 8400
  Vector type: Synthetic Biology ; Heterologous expression in Methanococcus maripaludis
  Selectable markers: Puromycin
Growth in bacteria
  Bacterial resistance: Ampicillin, 100 μg/mL
  Growth temperature: 37°C
  Growth strain: DH5alpha
  Copy number: Unknown
Gene/Insert
  Gene/Insert name: Methyl coenzyme M reductase (alt name: MCR)
  Insert size (bp): 4000
  GenBank ID: GCA_003194425.1
  Tag / fusion protein: Flag-Strep2
Terms and licenses: Academic/Nonprofit Terms; Industry Terms
How to cite: Ppst93-ANME1G37 MCR-NG was a gift from William B. Whitman (Addgene plasmid # 192773 ; http://n2t.net/addgene:192773 ; RRID:Addgene_192773)
