[The description below was written by a language model from this plasmid's Addgene catalogue record and pLannotate feature annotations shown in this document.]
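Description:
Ppst93-ANME1G37 MCR-NG is an approximately 8.4 kb E. coli–Methanococcus maripaludis expression plasmid built on the pMEV5 backbone, designed for heterologous production of a methyl-coenzyme M reductase (MCR) from an uncultured ANME-1 archaeon (genome bin G37) in the methanogen M. maripaludis. In E. coli it is propagated through a ColE1/pMB1-type origin and selected with ampicillin via the bla gene and its promoter. Short remnants of the pBR322 bom and rop regions are also detected. Selection in Methanococcus relies on the Streptomyces alboniger pac gene, encoding puromycin N-acetyltransferase, which is followed by a small fragment of the neighbouring dmpM gene. No feature for replication or maintenance in the archaeal host is annotated, so the record does not show how the plasmid persists there.

The roughly 4 kb insert carries three open reading frames in the order mcrB, mcrG and mcrA. These encode the beta, gamma and alpha subunits of MCR, the enzyme that catalyses the final step of methanogenesis and, in ANME archaea, is thought to run in reverse for methane oxidation. The automated annotation names them by their closest Swiss-Prot homologues from Methanothermobacter and Methanocaldococcus, but the catalogue assigns the genes to the ANME-1 assembly. A FLAG epitope match lies just upstream of mcrG, consistent with the listed Flag-Strep2 tag and with "NG" denoting an N-terminal tag on the gamma subunit, which would allow affinity purification of the assembled complex. The Strep2 portion is not annotated. The name suggests a Ppst-derived promoter variant drives the operon, but no promoter is annotated upstream of mcrB. A BioBrick suffix follows mcrA. The construct is used to express and study divergent MCRs from uncultured archaea.
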