Features (pLannotate 1.2.2; 12 found; start..end, strand, type, name):
    236..1534    +  CDS            mcrB: MCRB_METTH - Experimental evidence at protein level: Swiss-Prot protein existence level 1. Component of the methyl-coenzyme M reductase (MCR) I that catalyzes the reductive cleavage of methyl-coenzyme M (CoM-S-CH3 or 2- (methylthio)ethanesulfonate) using coenzyme B (CoB or 7- mercaptoheptanoylthreonine phosphate) as reductant which results in the production of methane and the mixed heterodisulfide of CoB and CoM (CoM-S-S-CoB). This is the final step in methanogenesis. From Methanothermobacter thermautotrophicus (strain ATCC 29096 / DSM 1053 / JCM 10044 / NBRC 100330 / Delta H) (Methanobacteriu
   1577..1600    +  CDS            2xFLAG (fragment): two tandem FLAG® epitope tags
   1701..2450    +  CDS            mcrG: MCRG_METTH - Experimental evidence at protein level: Swiss-Prot protein existence level 1. Component of the methyl-coenzyme M reductase (MCR) I that catalyzes the reductive cleavage of methyl-coenzyme M (CoM-S-CH3 or 2- (methylthio)ethanesulfonate) using coenzyme B (CoB or 7- mercaptoheptanoylthreonine phosphate) as reductant which results in the production of methane and the mixed heterodisulfide of CoB and CoM (CoM-S-S-CoB). This is the final step in methanogenesis. From Methanothermobacter thermautotrophicus (strain ATCC 29096 / DSM 1053 / JCM 10044 / NBRC 100330 / Delta H) (Methanobacteriu
   2569..4245    +  CDS            mcrA: MCRA_METJA - Experimental evidence at protein level: Swiss-Prot protein existence level 1. Component of the methyl-coenzyme M reductase (MCR) I that catalyzes the reductive cleavage of methyl-coenzyme M (CoM-S-CH3 or 2- (methylthio)ethanesulfonate) using coenzyme B (CoB or 7- mercaptoheptanoylthreonine phosphate) as reductant which results in the production of methane and the mixed heterodisulfide of CoB and CoM (CoM-S-S-CoB). This is the final step in methanogenesis. From Methanocaldococcus jannaschii (strain ATCC 43067 / DSM 2661 / JAL-1 / JCM 10045 / NBRC 100440) (Methanococcus jannaschii).
   4267..4286    +  misc_feature   BioBrick suffix: universal suffix for all parts
   4639..5235    +  CDS            pac: PUAC_STRAD - Protein predicted: Swiss-Prot protein existence level 4. Detoxification of puromycin. From Streptomyces alboniger.
   5241..5372    +  CDS            dmpM (fragment): DMPM_STRAD - Protein inferred from homology: Swiss-Prot protein existence level 3. From Streptomyces alboniger.
   5590..5637    -  misc_feature   bom (fragment): basis of mobility region from pBR322
   5739..5774    -  CDS            rop (fragment): Rop protein, which maintains plasmids at low copy number; rop
   5869..5973    +  promoter       AmpR promoter: bla
   5974..6834    +  CDS            AmpR: β-lactamase; bla; confers resistance to ampicillin, carbenicillin, and related antibiotics
   7005..7593    +  rep_origin     ori: high-copy-number ColE1/pMB1/pBR322/pUC origin of replication
>Addgene plasmid #192773 | Ppst93-ANME1G37 MCR-NG | addgene full sequence | sequence record 379180 | Addgene NGS Result
CATTTCCTTTATTTTGTCCTTTCCTTTCTTTGTTATCTGGTAATATCCTTCCTTCTTTCCTGCATACTTC
AAAAATCCAAGGTTTTTTAAGTTATCGAGATAAGAATTACTAGATGAATTCGCGCCCGGTTCTAGATTTA
TTCATAAAATAGGAACTAAAATACCAAAATAGAAACATTTATATACATTTGATGTGTAGGGTATACCATA
AACCTGGGAGGTGTCTCATATGGCAGATGAAGTTGATTTATACGATGATAGAGGAAACCAATTAGCATCA
AACGTTCCATTAGAAGCAATTTCACCATTAAAAAATCCAGCAATTAAGAAAATTGTTAACCTTACAATTA
GAACTGGAGCAGTTGATTTAGCAAAACTTGAAAACAAATTAGCAACAGGAACTATTGCAGGAAAAGGAAT
GGTTATTAGAGGAGTTGGACACGATTTTCCAATTTTAGCAAATGCAGAAGCAATAGCAGAACAAGTTGAA
GATATGCTTAGAGTTTCAGAAGATGATGATACAAACGTTGAACTTATGGCAGGTGGAAAAAGAATGTTAA
CTCAGGTTCCATCAGCAAGAATTCTTTCAGATTACTCAGTTGGATTAACAGCAGCAATGGGAGCATTAAC
TCACGCAATTATTGATGTTTGTGATGTTTCAATGTGGGAAGCACCATATGTTCACGCAGCAGTTTGGGGA
ATGTACCCACAGGATCCAGATCCAGCAGATGGAGCAGTTAAAATGTTAGTTGATGTTCCAATTAAAAACG
AAGGACCAGGATTTGTTCTTAGAAACATTCCAGTTAACCACTTAGCAGCAACAGTTAGAAAAAGAGCAAT
GCAAGGAGCAGCATTAGCAATGATTTTAGAAGAAGCAGCACAGTTTGAAATGGGAAATTGTATGGGACCA
CACGAAAGAGGACACTTATTAGATTTAGCATATGAAGGATTAAATGCAAACAACATGCTTAGAGATTTAA
TTAAAGAAAATGGAAAAACAGGAACTTTAGCAGATGTTGTTTACTCAACTGTTGAAAGAGCAAAAGCAGA
TGGAGTTATTAAACCACTTAAAGAAATGCCATCAGGATTTGTTGTTTACGATGCAGATGATATGCAATTA
TGGAATGCATACGCATCAGCAGGAATGTTAGCAGCAGTTTGTGTTAATTGTGCATCAATGAGAGCAGGAC
AGCCAGTTCCATCAAACATTATGTACTCATGTTGTCTTATGGAAAGAGAAACAGGATTACCAGGACCAGA
TTTTGGAATGGCACAAGGAGCATCAGTTTCATCATCATTTTTCTCACACTCAATTTATGGAGGCGGAGGA
CCAGGAGTATTTTATGGAAACCACATTGTTACTAGACACGCAAAAGGACAGTTTATTCCATGTTTTTGTG
CAGCAATGTGTATTGATGCAGATACAATGTACTTTATTCCAGCAAGAACTTCAGCATTATACGGAGAAGT
TTTAGGAGCAATTCCAGAATTTGCAGAACCAATGAAAGCAGTTGCAGAAGGAGCACAAGAAATTATGTAA
AAGGAGAAAAAAAGGAGAAAGGAGGAAAAAGAAAATGGATTACAAAGATGATGATGATAAAGGCGCCAGC
TGGTCACACCCACAATTTGAAAAAGGAGGTGGATCAGGAGGTGGATCAGGAGGTTCAGCATGGTCACATC
CTCAGTTTGAAAAATCAGCAATGCCACAATATACAGCAGGATCATCACACATTGCACAGAACAGAAGAAA
CTACATGGATCCAAACTACACTTACGAAAAACTTAGAGATATTGCAGAAGAAGATATTGTTAGACTTCTT
GCACACAGAGCACCAGGAGAAGAATATAAATCAATTCACCCACCATTAGAAGAAATGGAAGAACCAGAAT
GTGCAGTTAGAGAAATGGTTGAACCAACAGAAGGAGCAAAAGCAGGAGATAGAATTAGATACGTTCAATA
CACAGATTCAATGATGTTTGCACCAATTACTCCATATCAGAGAGCATGGGCAGCATATACTAGATACAAA
GGAGTTGATCCAGGAGTTCTTTCAGGAAGAACAATTATTGAAGGAAGAGAAAGAGATATTGAAAAAATTA
CTAAAGAACAAATTGATTGTGAACTTTACGATACAGCAAGAACTGGATTAAGAGGAAGAACAGTTCACGG
ACACGCAGTTAGATTAGATGAAGATGGAATGATGTTTGATGCATTAAGAAGATGGTCAAAAGGAAAAGGT
GGAGAAGTTATTTACGTTAAAGATATGATTGGAGGAGCAATGGATAAAGAAGTTGTTCTTGGAAAACCAC
TTCCAGAAGATGAACTTCTTAAAAGAACAACTATGTACAGAAATGCACAGGGAGGAGTTTGGCAGGAAGT
TGATGATCCAGAATCAATGGATGTTACAGCACAAATTCACTGGAAAAGAACTGTTGGAGGATTTCAGCCA
TGGAAGAAAATGTCAGAAATTAAAGGTGGAAAGAAAGATATTGGAGTTAAAGATTTAAAATTATTTGTAC
CGAGAGGAGGTGTAGAATAAAATGCCATACAGAGATGTTCAACACAATTTTCTTAAAGCAATGTCAGATA
AATTTGCAGAAAAACCAGAATCAACAACTACAAAATTTTACGTTTACGGAGGAATTGCACAGAAAGGTGG
AATGAGAAAAAGAGAATTTATTGAAGAAGCAAAAAGAATGGTTGAAAACAGAACTGTTAGAACACCAGGA
TACAATCCAGATGTTGGAATGCCACAAGGACAGAGATATTTAATGCCATACATGATGAACCACACTGATA
TTATGGTTAACGCAGATGATTTACACTGGATTAACAATGCAGCAATGCAACAGTGTTGGGATGATATGAA
AAGAGGAATTATTCTTGGATTAGATGATGCACACGGATTATTAGAAGCAAGACTTGGAAAAGAAGTTACT
CCAGATACAATTTCACACTACATGGAAGTTCTTAATCACGCATTACCTGGAGGAGCAGTTATTCAAGAAC
ACATGGTTGAAACTAAACCATTATTAGTTAACGATTCATACGCAAAAATCTTTACAGGAGATGATGATTT
AGCAGATGCATTAGATAGAAGATTTGTTTTAGATATTAACAAAGAATTTCCAGCAGGATGGGAAAAACCA
GGAGAACAAGCAGATCAGTTAAAAGATGCAATAGGAAAGAAAATTTGGCAAATTTTATGGATGCCAACTG
TTGTTGGAAGAATGACTGATGGAGGAACAATGTTTAGATGGGTTGGAATGCAGGTTGGAATGACTATGAT
TAACGCATACAAAATGTGTGCAGGAGAATCAGCAACAGGAGAATTTGCATATTACGCAAAACACGCAGCA
GTTGTTAAACTTTCAAACTTTATGCCAGTTAAAAGAGCAAGATCACAGAATGAATGTTCAGGAATGCCAT
TAGGAATTAATGCAGATTCAACAAGATCACCAGCATTATTTCCAAATGATCCAATTAGAGCAGAATTAGA
ATCAATAGCAGTTGCAGCAATGGTTTACGATCAATTATGGTTTGGAACTTACATGTCTGGAGGAGTTGGA
TTTACACAGTATGCATCAGCAACTTACACAGATAACATTTTAGAAGATTTTTGTTACAAAGGATGTGAAA
TTGGAAGAGATTACATTAACGAAGAAAATAATGGAGAATTATTAAAAGGAGATAAACTTAACATGGATAT
TTTAGAAAAAATTATTAGAGCAGAAAACGATTACTGTCTTACTCAATACGAAGCATACCCAACAGTTGCA
GAATCACACTTTGGAGGATCAGTTAGAGCATGTTGTGCAGCAGCAGGATGTGGATCAGCAGTTGCATGTG
CAACTGGATTAGCACAGCCAACATTATCAGCATGGTCAATGTCAATGTTAGGACACTACGAAAGAGTTGG
AAGATTAGGATTTTACGGATACGATTTACAAGATCAGTGTACTGCATGTGGATCATATTCATACCAATCA
GATGAAGGAATGCCATTTGAAATGAGAGGAGTTAACTACCCAAACTACGCAATGAACGTTGGACACCAGT
CAGCATACGGAGGATTAGTTGCAGGAGCACACTTAGCAAATAAAGATGCATGGGTTCTTTCACCATTATG
GAAAGTTGCATTTTCAGATAGAGATTTACCATTTGATAGAGGATATGTTACAAGAGAATACGGAAGAGGA
GCATTAAGAGAATTTAAACCAGCAGGAGAAAGAGATTTAATTATTGGAGGATATTACGGAAGATAAACTA
GTAGCGGCCGCTGCAGGATATAGCAAAAGTGGGACTTAAGTTCCCACTTTTGCTATTTTATAAAAAACGC
CCTATTCGTAATATACTATTCAAAACTAAATATTCATTGAAATATTTGGGTAATAATTAATATTAATCTA
ATATTTAGATATTGAGATATAATAATAACATTTTTTTAAAAAATCATCTATTTTCATCTTAATTTTATAT
ATTAAAGCCCATTTTTTGAGTATTCAAATTCAAATTATTGTGTTATTAACATCTTATATATAAACTTTTC
TATTTAATGTTAATGAAAAAGTGAATATATATACATAGAGTAATGTTATGATGTATATATCAAAAAAAAC
TAGAGGAGACGACCTTCCATGACAGAATATAAACCAACAGTTAGATTAGCAACAAGAGATGACGTACCTA
GGGCAGTAAGAACTCTTGCAGCAGCTTTTGCAGATTATCCAGCAACAAGACACACAGTTGATCCAGATAG
ACACATTGAAAGAGTTACAGAATTACAAGAATTATTTTTAACAAGAGTTGGTCTTGATATAGGTAAAGTA
TGGGTTGCAGATGATGGAGCAGCAGTTGCAGTTTGGACAACACCAGAATCAGTTGAAGCTGGTGCTGTTT
TTGCAGAAATTGGACCAAGAATGGCTGAATTATCAGGATCAAGATTAGCAGCTCAGCAACAGATGGAAGG
ATTACTTGCACCACACAGACCAAAAGAACCAGCATGGTTTTTAGCAACAGTTGGAGTTTCACCAGATCAC
CAGGGAAAAGGTTTAGGTTCTGCTGTTGTACTTCCTGGTGTTGAAGCAGCTGAAAGAGCAGGAGTTCCAG
CATTTTTAGAAACATCAGCACCAAGAAATCTTCCATTTTATGAAAGACTTGGATTTACAGTTACAGCAGA
TGTTGAAGTTCCAGAAGGACCAAGAACATGGTGTATGACAAGAAAACCAGGAGCATAACCATGGCTCCGA
CCGAAGCCACCCGGGGCGGCCCCGCCGACCCCGCACCCGCCCCCGAGGCCCACCGCGGGGGACACACCGA
ACACGCCGACCCTGCTGAACACGCGGCGCAGTTCGGTGCCCAGGAGCGGATCGGGAATTAATTCGAAGCT
GCTGGTGAAAGAGACCCTATCTTACCTGCTAAAATCTAAGTTAATTACTAATTTATTATTAATTTATTAT
TAGATTGGGTAAAATAGTAAAAGAAAACTAAAGGAAACCTAATATGGTTTCCTTTTTTTATATATTTTTA
ATTCACTGGGGGGATTTAAAACTTCATTTTTAATTTAAAAGGATCTAGGTGAAGATCCTTGGTGCACTCT
CAGTACAATCTGCTCTGATGCCGCATAGTTAAGCCAGCCCCGACACCCGCCAACACCCGCTGACGCGCCC
TGACGGGCTTGTCTGCTCCCGGCATCCGCTTACAGACAAGCTGTGACCGTCTCCGGGAGCTGCATGTGTC
AGAGGTTTTCACCGTCATCACCGAAACGCGCGAGACGAAAGGGCCTCGTGATACGCCTATTTTTATAGGT
TAATGTCATGATAATAATGGTTTCTTAGACGTCAGGTGGCACTTTTCGGGGAAATGTGCGCGGAACCCCT
ATTTGTTTATTTTTCTAAATACATTCAAATATGTATCCGCTCATGAGACAATAACCCTGATAAATGCTTC
AATAATATTGAAAAAGGAAGAGTATGAGTATTCAACATTTCCGTGTCGCCCTTATTCCCTTTTTTGCGGC
ATTTTGCCTTCCTGTTTTTGCTCACCCAGAAACGCTGGTGAAAGTAAAAGATGCTGAAGATCAGTTGGGT
GCACGAGTGGGTTACATCGAACTGGATCTCAACAGCGGTAAGATCCTTGAGAGTTTTCGCCCCGAAGAAC
GTTTTCCAATGATGAGCACTTTTAAAGTTCTGCTATGTGGCGCGGTATTATCCCGTATTGACGCCGGGCA
AGAGCAACTCGGTCGCCGCATACACTATTCTCAGAATGACTTGGTTGAGTACTCACCAGTCACAGAAAAG
CATCTTACGGATGGCATGACAGTAAGAGAATTATGCAGTGCTGCCATAACCATGAGTGATAACACTGCGG
CCAACTTACTTCTGACAACGATCGGAGGACCGAAGGAGCTAACCGCTTTTTTGCACAACATGGGGGATCA
TGTAACTCGCCTTGATCGTTGGGAACCGGAGCTGAATGAAGCCATACCAAACGACGAGCGTGACACCACG
ATGCCTGTAGCAATGGCAACAACGTTGCGCAAACTATTAACTGGCGAACTACTTACTCTAGCTTCCCGGC
AACAATTAATAGACTGGATGGAGGCGGATAAAGTTGCAGGACCACTTCTGCGCTCGGCCCTTCCGGCTGG
CTGGTTTATTGCTGATAAATCTGGAGCCGGTGAGCGTGGGTCTCGCGGTATCATTGCAGCACTGGGGCCA
GATGGTAAGCCCTCCCGTATCGTAGTTATCTACACGACGGGGAGTCAGGCAACTATGGATGAACGAAATA
GACAGATCGCTGAGATAGGTGCCTCACTGATTAAGCATTGGTAACTGTCAGACCAAGTTTACTCATATAT
ACTTTAGATTGATTTAAAACTTCATTTTTAATTTAAAAGGATCTAGGTGAAGATCCTTTTTGATAATCTC
ATGACCAAAATCCCTTAACGTGAGTTTTCGTTCCACTGAGCGTCAGACCCCGTAGAAAAGATCAAAGGAT
CTTCTTGAGATCCTTTTTTTCTGCGCGTAATCTGCTGCTTGCAAACAAAAAAACCACCGCTACCAGCGGT
GGTTTGTTTGCCGGATCAAGAGCTACCAACTCTTTTTCCGAAGGTAACTGGCTTCAGCAGAGCGCAGATA
CCAAATACTGTTCTTCTAGTGTAGCCGTAGTTAGGCCACCACTTCAAGAACTCTGTAGCACCGCCTACAT
ACCTCGCTCTGCTAATCCTGTTACCAGTGGCTGCTGCCAGTGGCGATAAGTCGTGTCTTACCGGGTTGGA
CTCAAGACGATAGTTACCGGATAAGGCGCAGCGGTCGGGCTGAACGGGGGGTTCGTGCACACAGCCCAGC
TTGGAGCGAACGACCTACACCGAACTGAGATACCTACAGCGTGAGCTATGAGAAAGCGCCACGCTTCCCG
AAGGGAGAAAGGCGGACAGGTATCCGGTAAGCGGCAGGGTCGGAACAGGAGAGCGCACGAGGGAGCTTCC
AGGGGGAAACGCCTGGTATCTTTATAGTCCTGTCGGGTTTCGCCACCTCTGACTTGAGCGTCGATTTTTG
TGATGCTCGTCAGGGGGGCGGAGCCTATGGAAAAACGCCAGCAACGCGGCCTTTTTACGGTTCCTGGCCT
TTTGCTGGCCTTTTGCTCACATGGTACCCATTATTTAGTTTTTTTTTATCACCACAACGTATAAACCCCC
TTTCAGAAGAAAACAGAGAATGAAAACAGATTTTAATTTATATATCGTATCTATAATTTAGTTTTTTTTT
ATTGCAGTTTTAGAAGTGCGTTTGTCCTGGAGCGAAATACACGATATCGTGTAGTCTCCTTCAGATGAAA
ATAATATTTTTAATTTTCAGAAATATTACTGGAAAAATACCTGAAAAATATTTGAAAAAAAAACATACAC
CCAGCGGGGAAAAATCGAACATTTTGAAAAAGTCTATTTATAGGGTTTAAACAGGGCCAAGACCTGCGGG
ATATACCCCAAAAATGTTCGATAAAAAAATCGAACATTTTTCGAACATTTTTTATAATGTTCGATGTGTG
CGAGTATGTTCGATAAAAAAATCGAACATTTTGAAAGACAATTTGAAGAGATATAAAAAAAATAATCTAT
TATAATATAGATATATAATATGTTCGATATGTTCGATATTTTTTTATATATTATATTATATTTAACCTTG
TATTGATTATTGAATAATATTTATTATTACTTTTTTTGATTTCTTGTAAAAAATCGAACATATTTTACAT
ATTGTAAAAAATAAAAAAGATTTAAAAAAAGTGTCCGAAAAAGTTAAACAAACATTATTATTAAAATGTT
AGTTTAATATGTATCTTGATATGCTCTTCTTTCTTTCATGCTTAAACTTGTATAACTGTATGCTTTTTT
